>Addgene plasmid #102589 | pTRIP-SFFV-mtagBFP-2A STING-354STOP | addgene full sequence | sequence record 202061 | Addgene NGS Result
AAAGCTCTAAGGTAAATATAAAATTTTTAAGTGTATAATGTGTTAAACTACTGATTCTAATTGTTTGTGT
ATTTTAGATTCCAACCTATGGAACTGATGAATGGGAGCAGTGGTGGAATGCCTTTAATGAGGAAAACCTG
TTTTGCTCAGAAGAAATGCCATCTAGTGATGATGAGGCTACTGCTGACTCTCAACATTCTACTCCTCCAA
AAAAGAAGAGAAAGGTAGAAGACCCCAAGGACTTTCCTTCAGAATTGCTAAGTTTTTTGAGTCATGCTGT
GTTTAGTAATAGAACTCTTGCTTGCTTTGCTATTTACACCACAAAGGAAAAAGCTGCACTGCTATACAAG
AAAATTATGGAAAAATATTCTGTAACCTTTATAAGTAGGCATAACAGTTATAATCATAACATACTGTTTT
TTCTTACTCCACACAGGCATAGAGTGTCTGCTATTAATAACTATGCTCAAAAATTGTGTACCTTTAGCTT
TTTAATTTGTAAAGGGGTTAATAAGGAATATTTGATGTATAGTGCCTTGACTAGAGATCATAATCAGCCA
TACCACATTTGTAGAGGTTTTACTTGCTTTAAAAAACCTCCCACACCTCCCCCTGAACCTGAAACATAAA
ATGAATGCAATTGTTGTTGTTAACTTGTTTATTGCAGCTTATAATGGTTACAAATAAAGCAATAGCATCA
CAAATTTCACAAATAAAGCATTTTTTTCACTGCATTCTAGTTGTGGTTTGTCCAAACTCATCAATGTATC
TTATCATGTCTGGATCAACTGGATAACTCAAGCTAACCAAAATCATCCCAAACTTCCCACCCCATACCCT
ATTACCACTGCCAATTACCTGTGGTTTCATTTACTCTAAACCTGTGATTCCTCTGAATTATTTTCATTTT
AAAGAAATTGTATTTGTTAAATATGTACTACAAACTTAGTAGTTGGAAGGGCTAATTCACTCCCAAAGAA
GACAAGATATCCTTGATCTGTGGATCTACCACACACAAGGCTACTTCCCTGATTAGCAGAACTACACACC
AGGGCCAGGGGTCAGATATCCACTGACCTTTGGATGGTGCTACAAGCTAGTACCAGTTGAGCCAGATAAG
GTAGAAGAGGCCAATAAAGGAGAGAACACCAGCTTGTTACACCCTGTGAGCCTGCATGGGATGGATGACC
CGGAGAGAGAAGTGTTAGAGTGGAGGTTTGACAGCCGCCTAGCATTTCATCACGTGGCCCGAGAGCTGCA
TCCGGAGTACTTCAAGAACTGCTGATATCGAGCTTGCTACAAGGGACTTTCCGCTGGGGACTTTCCAGGG
AGGCGTGGCCTGGGCGGGACTGGGGAGTGGCGAGCCCTCAGATCCTGCATATAAGCAGCTGCTTTTTGCC
TGTACTGGGTCTCTCTGGTTAGACCAGATCTGAGCCTGGGAGCTCTCTGGCTAACTAGGGAACCCACTGC
TTAAGCCTCAATAAAGCTTGCCTTGAGTGCTTCAAGTAGTGTGTGCCCGTCTGTTGTGTGACTCTGGTAA
CTAGAGATCCCTCAGACCCTTTTAGTCAGTGTGGAAAATCTCTAGCAGTGGCGCCCGAACAGGGACTTGA
AAGCGAAAGGGAAACCAGAGGAGCTCTCTCGACGCAGGACTCGGCTTGCTGAAGCGCGCACGGCAAGAGG
CGAGGGGCGGCGACTGGTGAGTACGCCAAAAATTTTGACTAGCGGAGGCTAGAAGGAGAGAGATGGGTGC
GAGAGCGTCAGTATTAAGCGGGGGAGAATTAGATCGCGATGGGAAAAAATTCGGTTAAGGCCAGGGGGAA
AGAAAAAATATAAATTAAAACATATAGTATGGGCAAGCAGGGAGCTAGAACGATTCGCAGTTAATCCTGG
CCTGTTAGAAACATCAGAAGGCTGTAGACAAATACTGGGACAGCTACAACCATCCCTTCAGACAGGATCA
GAAGAACTTAGATCATTATATAATACAGTAGCAACCCTCTATTGTGTGCATCAAAGGATAGAGATAAAAG
ACACCAAGGAAGCTTTAGACAAGATAGAGGAAGAGCAAAACAAAAGTAAGACCACCGCACAGCAAGCGGC
CGCTGATCTTCAGACCTGGAGGAGGAGATATGAGGGACAATTGGAGAAGTGAATTATATAAATATAAAGT
AGTAAAAATTGAACCATTAGGAGTAGCACCCACCAAGGCAAAGAGAAGAGTGGTGCAGAGAGAAAAAAGA
GCAGTGGGAATAGGAGCTTTGTTCCTTGGGTTCTTGGGAGCAGCAGGAAGCACTATGGGCGCAGCGTCAA
TGACGCTGACGGTACAGGCCAGACAATTATTGTCTGGTATAGTGCAGCAGCAGAACAATTTGCTGAGGGC
TATTGAGGCGCAACAGCATCTGTTGCAACTCACAGTCTGGGGCATCAAGCAGCTCCAGGCAAGAATCCTG
GCTGTGGAAAGATACCTAAAGGATCAACAGCTCCTGGGGATTTGGGGTTGCTCTGGAAAACTCATTTGCA
CCACTGCTGTGCCTTGGAATGCTAGTTGGAGTAATAAATCTCTGGAACAGATTTGGAATCACACGACCTG
GATGGAGTGGGACAGAGAAATTAACAATTACACAAGCTTAATACACTCCTTAATTGAAGAATCGCAAAAC
CAGCAAGAAAAGAATGAACAAGAATTATTGGAATTAGATAAATGGGCAAGTTTGTGGAATTGGTTTAACA
TAACAAATTGGCTGTGGTATATAAAATTATTCATAATGATAGTAGGAGGCTTGGTAGGTTTAAGAATAGT
TTTTGCTGTACTTTCTATAGTGAATAGAGTTAGGCAGGGATATTCACCATTATCGTTTCAGACCCACCTC
CCAACCCCGAGGGGACCCGACAGGCCCGAAGGAATAGAAGAAGAAGGTGGAGAGAGAGACAGAGACAGAT
CCATTCGATTAGTGAACGGATCTCGACGGTATCGCCGAATTCACAAATGGCAGTATTCATCCACAATTTT
AAAAGAAAAGGGGGGATTGGGGGGTACAGTGCAGGGGAAAGAATAGTAGACATAATAGCAACAGACATAC
AAACTAAAGAATTACAAAAACAAATTACAAAAATTCAAAATTTTCGGGTTTATTACAGGGACAGCAGAGA
TCCACTTTGGCTGATACGCGTCTGCAGCCCCGATAAAATAAAAGATTTTATTTAGTCTCCAGAAAAAGGG
GGGAATGAAAGACCCCACCTGTAGGTTTGGCAAGCTAGCTGCAGTAACGCCATTTTGCAAGGCATGGAAA
AATACCAAACCAAGAATAGAGAAGTTCAGATCAAGGGCGGGTACATGAAAATAGCTAACGTTGGGCCAAA
CAGGATATCTGCGGTGAGCAGTTTCGGCCCCGGCCCGGGGCCAAGAACAGATGGTCACCGCAGTTTCGGC
CCCGGCCCGAGGCCAAGAACAGATGGTCCCCAGATATGGCCCAACCCTCAGCAGTTTCTTAAGACCCATC
AGATGTTTCCAGGCTCCCCCAAGGACCTGAAATGACCCTGCGCCTTATTTGAATTAACCAATCAGCCTGC
TTCTCGCTTCTGTTCGCGCGCTTCTGCTTCCCGAGCTCTATAAAAGAGCTCACAACCCCTCACTCGGCGC
GCCAGTCCTCCGACAGACTGAGTCGCCCGGGCCGCGGGCTAGCGCCACCATGAGCGAGCTGATTAAGGAG
AACATGCACATGAAGCTGTACATGGAGGGCACCGTGGACAACCATCACTTCAAGTGCACATCCGAGGGCG
AAGGCAAGCCCTACGAGGGCACCCAGACCATGAGAATCAAGGTGGTCGAGGGCGGCCCTCTCCCCTTCGC
CTTCGACATCCTGGCTACTAGCTTCCTCTACGGCAGCAAGACCTTCATCAACCACACCCAGGGCATCCCC
GACTTCTTCAAGCAGTCCTTCCCTGAGGGCTTCACATGGGAGAGAGTCACCACATACGAAGACGGGGGCG
TGCTGACCGCTACCCAGGACACCAGCCTCCAGGACGGCTGCCTCATCTACAACGTCAAGATCAGAGGGGT
GAACTTCACATCCAACGGCCCTGTGATGCAGAAGAAAACACTCGGCTGGGAGGCCTTCACCGAGACGCTG
TACCCCGCTGACGGCGGCCTGGAAGGCAGAAACGACATGGCCCTGAAGCTCGTGGGCGGGAGCCATCTGA
TCGCAAACGCCAAGACCACATATAGATCCAAGAAACCCGCTAAGAACCTCAAGATGCCTGGCGTCTACTA
TGTGGACTACAGACTGGAAAGAATCAAGGAGGCCAACAACGAGACCTACGTCGAGCAGCACGAGGTGGCA
GTGGCCAGATACTGCGACCTCCCTAGCAAACTGGGGCACAAGCTTAATGGAAGCGGAGCTACTAACTTCA
GCCTGCTGAAGCAGGCTGGAGACGTGGAGGAGAACCCTGGACCTGGATCCATGCCCCACTCCAGCCTGCA
TCCATCCATCCCGTGTCCCAGGGGTCACGGGGCCCAGAAGGCAGCCTTGGTTCTGCTGAGTGCCTGCCTG
GTGACCCTTTGGGGGCTAGGAGAGCCACCAGAGCACACTCTCCGGTACCTGGTCCTCCACCTAGCCTCCC
TGCAGCTGGGACTGCTGTTAAACGGGGTCTGCAGCCTGGCTGAGGAGCTGCGCCACATCCACTCCAGGTA
CCGGGGCAGCTACTGGAGGACTGTGCGGGCCTGCCTGGGCTGCCCCCTCCGCCGTGGGGCCCTGTTGCTG
CTGTCCATCTATTTCTACTACTCCCTCCCAAATGCGGTCGGCCCGCCCTTCACTTGGATGCTTGCCCTCC
TGGGCCTCTCGCAGGCACTGAACATCCTCCTGGGCCTCAAGGGCCTGGCCCCAGCTGAGATCTCTGCAGT
GTGTGAAAAAGGGAATTTCAACGTGGCCCATGGGCTGGCATGGTCATATTACATCGGATATCTGCGGCTG
ATCCTGCCAGAGCTCCAGGCCCGGATTCGAACTTACAATCAGCATTACAACAACCTGCTACGGGGTGCAG
TGAGCCAGCGGCTGTATATTCTCCTCCCATTGGACTGTGGGGTGCCTGATAACCTGAGTATGGCTGACCC
CAACATTCGCTTCCTGGATAAACTGCCCCAGCAGACCGGTGACCGTGCTGGCATCAAGGATCGGGTTTAC
AGCAACAGCATCTATGAGCTTCTGGAGAACGGGCAGCGGGCGGGCACCTGTGTCCTGGAGTACGCCACCC
CCTTGCAGACTTTGTTTGCCATGTCACAATACAGTCAAGCTGGCTTTAGCCGGGAGGATAGGCTTGAGCA
GGCCAAACTCTTCTGCCGGACACTTGAGGACATCCTGGCAGATGCCCCTGAGTCTCAGAACAACTGCCGC
CTCATTGCCTACCAGGAACCTGCAGATGACAGCAGCTTCTCGCTGTCCCAGGAGGTTCTCCGGCACCTGC
GGCAGGAGGAAAAGGAAGAGGTTACTGTGGGCAGCTTGAAGACCTCAGCGGTGCCCAGTACCTGACTCGA
GACCTAGAAAAACATGGAGCAATCACAAGTAGCAATACAGCAGCTACCAATGCTGATTGTGCCTGGCTAG
AAGCACAAGAGGAGGAGGAGGTGGGTTTTCCAGTCACACCTCAGGTACCTTTAAGACCAATGACTTACAA
GGCAGCTGTAGATCTTAGCCACTTTTTAAAAGAAAAGGGGGGACTGGAAGGGCTAATTCACTCCCAACGA
AGACAAAATCGTCGAGAGATGCTGCATATAAGCAGCTGCTTTTTGCTTGTACTGGGTCTCTCTGGTTAGA
CCAGATCTGAGCCTGGGAGCTCTCTGGCTAACTAGGGAACCCACTGCTTAAGCCTCAATAAAGCTTGCCT
TGAGTGCTTCAAGTAGTGTGTGCCCGTCTGTTGTGTGACTCTGGTAACTAGAGATCCCTCAGACCCTTTT
AGTCAGTGTGGAAAATCTCTAGCAGTAGTAGTTCATGTCATCTTATTATTCAGTATTTATAACTTGCAAA
GAAATGAATATCAGAGAGTGAGAGGCCTTGACATTATAATAGATTTAGCAGGAATTGAACTAGGAGTGGA
GCACACAGGCAAAGCTGCAGAAGTACTTGGAAGAAGCCACCAGAGATACTCACGATTCTGCACATACCTG
GCTAATCCCAGATCCTAAGGATTACATTAAGTTTACTAACATTTATATAATGATTTATAGTTTAAAGTAT
AAACTTATCTAATTTACTATTCTGACAGATATTAATTAATCCTCAAATATCATAAGAGATGATTACTATT
ATCCCCATTTAACACAAGAGGAAACTGAGAGGGAAAGATGTTGAAGTAATTTTCCCACAATTACAGCATC
CGTTAGTTACGACTCTATGATCTTCTGACACAAATTCCATTTACTCCTCACCCTATGACTCAGTCGAATA
TATCAAAGTTATGGACATTATGCTAAGTAACAAATTACCCTTTTATATAGTAAATACTGAGTAGATTGAG
AGAAGAAATTGTTTGCAAACCTGAATAGCTTCAAGAAGAAGAGAAGTGAGGATAAGAATAACAGTTGTCA
TTTAACAAGTTTTAACAAGTAACTTGGTTAGAAAGGGATTCAAATGCATAAAGCAAGGGATAAATTTTTC
TGGCAACAAGACTATACAATATAACCTTAAATATGACTTCAAATAATTGTTGGAACTTGATAAAACTAAT
TAAATATTATTGAAGATTATCAATATTATAAATGTAATTTACTTTTAAAAAGGGAACATAGAAATGTGTA
TCATTAGAGTAGAAAACAATCCTTATTATCACAATTTGTCAAAACAAGTTTGTTATTAACACAAGTAGAA
TACTGCATTCAATTAAGTTGACTGCAGATTTTGTGTTTTGTTAAAATTAGAAAGAGATAACAACAATTTG
AATTATTGAAAGTAACATGTAAATAGTTCTACATACGTTCTTTTGACATCTTGTTCAATCATTGATCGAA
GTTCTTTATCTTGGAAGAATTTGTTCCAAAGACTCTGAAATAAGGAAAACAATCTATTATATAGTCTCAC
ACCTTTGTTTTACTTTTAGTGATTTCAATTTAATAATGTAAATGGTTAAAATTTATTCTTCTCTGAGATC
ATTTCACATTGCAGATAGAAAACCTGAGACTGGGGTAATTTTTATTAAAATCTAATTTAATCTCAGAAAC
ACATCTTTATTCTAACATCAATTTTTCCAGTTTGATATTATCATATAAAGTCAGCCTTCCTCATCTGCAG
GTTCCACAACAAAAATCCAACCAACTGTGGATCAAAAATATTGGGAAAAAATTAAAAATAGCAATACAAC
AATAAAAAAATACAAATCAGAAAAACAGCACAGTATAACAACTTTATTTAGCATTTACAATCTATTAGGT
ATTATAAGTAATCTAGCCAGATCCTCTACGCCGGACGCATCGTGGCCGGCATCACCGGCGCCACAGGTGC
GGTTGCTGGCGCCTATATCGCCGACATCACCGATGGGGAAGATCGGGCTCGCCACTTCGGGCTCATGAGC
GCTTGTTTCGGCGTGGGTATGGTGGCAGGCCCCGTGGCCGGGGGACTGTTGGGCGCCATCTCCTTGCATG
CACCATTCCTTGCGGCGGCGGTGCTCAACGGCCTCAACCTACTACTGGGCTGCTTCCTAATGCAGGAGTC
GCATAAGGGAGAGCGTCGAATGGTGCACTCTCAGTACAATCTGCTCTGATGCCGCATAGTTAAGCCAGCC
CCGACACCCGCCAACACCCGCTGACGCGCCCTGACGGGCTTGTCTGCTCCCGGCATCCGCTTACAGACAA
GCTGTGACCGTCTCCGGGAGCTGCATGTGTCAGAGGTTTTCACCGTCATCACCGAAACGCGCGAGACGAA
AGGGCCTCGTGATACGCCTATTTTTATAGGTTAATGTCATGATAATAATGGTTTCTTAGACGTCAGGTGG
CACTTTTCGGGGAAATGTGCGCGGAACCCCTATTTGTTTATTTTTCTAAATACATTCAAATATGTATCCG
CTCATGAGACAATAACCCTGATAAATGCTTCAATAATATTGAAAAAGGAAGAGTATGAGTATTCAACATT
TCCGTGTCGCCCTTATTCCCTTTTTTGCGGCATTTTGCCTTCCTGTTTTTGCTCACCCAGAAACGCTGGT
GAAAGTAAAAGATGCTGAAGATCAGTTGGGTGCACGAGTGGGTTACATCGAACTGGATCTCAACAGCGGT
AAGATCCTTGAGAGTTTTCGCCCCGAAGAACGTTTTCCAATGATGAGCACTTTTAAAGTTCTGCTATGTG
GCGCGGTATTATCCCGTATTGACGCCGGGCAAGAGCAACTCGGTCGCCGCATACACTATTCTCAGAATGA
CTTGGTTGAGTACTCACCAGTCACAGAAAAGCATCTTACGGATGGCATGACAGTAAGAGAATTATGCAGT
GCTGCCATAACCATGAGTGATAACACTGCGGCCAACTTACTTCTGACAACGATCGGAGGACCGAAGGAGC
TAACCGCTTTTTTGCACAACATGGGGGATCATGTAACTCGCCTTGATCGTTGGGAACCGGAGCTGAATGA
AGCCATACCAAACGACGAGCGTGACACCACGATGCCTGTAGCAATGGCAACAACGTTGCGCAAACTATTA
ACTGGCGAACTACTTACTCTAGCTTCCCGGCAACAATTAATAGACTGGATGGAGGCGGATAAAGTTGCAG
GACCACTTCTGCGCTCGGCCCTTCCGGCTGGCTGGTTTATTGCTGATAAATCTGGAGCCGGTGAGCGTGG
GTCTCGCGGTATCATTGCAGCACTGGGGCCAGATGGTAAGCCCTCCCGTATCGTAGTTATCTACACGACG
GGGAGTCAGGCAACTATGGATGAACGAAATAGACAGATCGCTGAGATAGGTGCCTCACTGATTAAGCATT
GGTAACTGTCAGACCAAGTTTACTCATATATACTTTAGATTGATTTAAAACTTCATTTTTAATTTAAAAG
GATCTAGGTGAAGATCCTTTTTGATAATCTCATGACCAAAATCCCTTAACGTGAGTTTTCGTTCCACTGA
GCGTCAGACCCCGTAGAAAAGATCAAAGGATCTTCTTGAGATCCTTTTTTTCTGCGCGTAATCTGCTGCT
TGCAAACAAAAAAACCACCGCTACCAGCGGTGGTTTGTTTGCCGGATCAAGAGCTACCAACTCTTTTTCC
GAAGGTAACTGGCTTCAGCAGAGCGCAGATACCAAATACTGTTCTTCTAGTGTAGCCGTAGTTAGGCCAC
CACTTCAAGAACTCTGTAGCACCGCCTACATACCTCGCTCTGCTAATCCTGTTACCAGTGGCTGCTGCCA
GTGGCGATAAGTCGTGTCTTACCGGGTTGGACTCAAGACGATAGTTACCGGATAAGGCGCAGCGGTCGGG
CTGAACGGGGGGTTCGTGCACACAGCCCAGCTTGGAGCGAACGACCTACACCGAACTGAGATACCTACAG
CGTGAGCTATGAGAAAGCGCCACGCTTCCCGAAGGGAGAAAGGCGGACAGGTATCCGGTAAGCGGCAGGG
TCGGAACAGGAGAGCGCACGAGGGAGCTTCCAGGGGGAAACGCCTGGTATCTTTATAGTCCTGTCGGGTT
TCGCCACCTCTGACTTGAGCGTCGATTTTTGTGATGCTCGTCAGGGGGGCGGAGCCTATGGAAAAACGCC
AGCAACGCGGCCTTTTTACGGTTCCTGGCCTTTTGCTGGCCTTTTGCTCACATGTTCTTTCCTGCGTTAT
CCCCTGATTCTGTGGATAACCGTATTACCGCCTTTGAGTGAGCTGATACCGCTCGCCGCAGCCGAACGAC
CGAGCGCAGCGAGTCAGTGAGCGAGGAAGCGGAAGAGCGCCCAATACGCAAACCGCCTCTCCCCGCGCGT
TGGCCGATTCATTAATGCAGCTGTGGAATGTGTGTCAGTTAGGGTGTGGAAAGTCCCCAGGCTCCCCAGC
AGGCAGAAGTATGCAAAGCATGCATCTCAATTAGTCAGCAACCAGGTGTGGAAAGTCCCCAGGCTCCCCA
GCAGGCAGAAGTATGCAAAGCATGCATCTCAATTAGTCAGCAACCATAGTCCCGCCCCTAACTCCGCCCA
TCCCGCCCCTAACTCCGCCCAGTTCCGCCCATTCTCCGCCCCATGGCTGACTAATTTTTTTTATTTATGC
AGAGGCCGAGGCCGCCTCGGCCTCTGAGCTATTCCAGAAGTAGTGAGGAGGCTTTTTTGGAGGCCTAGGC
TTTTGCAAAAAGCTTGGACACAAGACAGGCTTGCGAGATATGTTTGAGAATACCACTTTATCCCGCGTCA
GGGAGAGGCAGTGCGTAAAAAGACGCGGACTCATGTGAAATACTGGTTTTTAGTGCGCCAGATCTCTATA
ATCTCGCGCAACCTATTTTCCCCTCGAACACTTTTTAAGCCGTAGATAAACAGGCTGGGACACTTCACAT
GAGCGAAAAATACATCGTCACCTGGGACATGTTGCAGATCCATGCACGTAAACTCGCAAGCCGACTGATG
CCTTCTGAACAATGGAAAGGCATTATTGCCGTAAGCCGTGGCGGTCTGTACCGGGTGCGTTACTGGCGCG
TGAACTGGGTATTCGTCATGTCGATACCGTTTGTATTTCCAGCTACGATCACGACAACCAGCGCGAGCTT
AAAGTGCTGAAACGCGCAGAAGGCGATGGCGAAGGCTTCATCGTTATTGATGACCTGGTGGATACCGGTG
GTACTGCGGTTGCGATTCGTGAAATGTATCCAAAAGCGCACTTTGTCACCATCTTCGCAAAACCGGCTGG
TCGTCCGCTGGTTGATGACTATGTTGTTGATATCCCGCAAGATACCTGGATTGAACAGCCGTGGGATATG
GGCGTCGTATTCGTCCCGCCAATCTCCGGTCGCTAATCTTTTCAACGCCTGGCACTGCCGGGCGTTGTTC
TTTTTAACTTCAGGCGGGTTACAATAGTTTCCAGTAAGTATTCTGGAGGCTGCATCCATGACACAGGCAA
ACCTGAGCGAAACCCTGTTCAAACCCCGCTTTAAACATCCTGAAACCTCGACGCTAGTCCGCCGCTTTAA
TCACGGCGCACAACCGCCTGTGCAGTCGGCCCTTGATGGTAAAACCATCCCTCACTGGTATCGCATGATT
AACCGTCTGATGTGGATCTGGCGCGGCATTGACCCACGCGAAATCCTCGACGTCCAGGCACGTATTGTGA
TGAGCGATGCCGAACGTACCGACGATGATTTATACGATACGGTGATTGGCTACCGTGGCGGCAACTGGAT
TTATGAGTGGGCCCCGGATCTTTGTGAAGGAACCTTACTTCTGTGGTGTGACATAATTGGACAAACTACC
TACAGAGATTT
Features (pLannotate 1.2.2; 30 found; start..end, strand, type, name):
     12..77      +  intron         small t intron: SV40 (simian virus 40) small t antigen intron
    207..227     +  CDS            SV40 NLS: nuclear localization signal of SV40 (simian virus 40) large T antigen
    546..629     +  CDS            large T antigen (fragment): large T antigen from SV40 (simian virus 40)
    652..786     +  polyA_signal   SV40 poly(A) signal: SV40 polyadenylation signal
    953..1282    +  CDS            nef (fragment): NEF_HV1BR - Experimental evidence at protein level: Swiss-Prot protein existence level 1. Extracellular Nef protein targets CD4(+) T-lymphocytes for apoptosis by interacting with CXCR4 surface receptors (PubMed:14990729). From Human immunodeficiency virus type 1 group M subtype B (isolate BRU/LAI) (HIV-1).
   1330..1587    +  LTR            5' LTR (truncated): truncated 5' long terminal repeat (LTR) from HIV-1
   1634..1759    +  misc_feature   HIV-1 Ψ: packaging signal of human immunodeficiency virus type 1
   1743..2106    +  CDS            HIV-1 gag (fragment): gag protein from human immunodeficiency virus 1; gag
   2252..2485    +  misc_feature   RRE: The Rev response element (RRE) of HIV-1 allows for Rev-dependent mRNA export from the nucleus to the cytoplasm.
   2862..2962    +  CDS            Rev (fragment): human immunodeficiency virus 1 (HIV-1) Rev protein; rev; enhances nuclear export of unspliced and incompletely spliced viral mRNAs
   3007..3124    +  misc_feature   cPPT/CTS: central polypurine tract and central termination sequence of HIV-1
   3264..3671    +  promoter       SFFV promoter: spleen focus-forming virus long terminal repeat (LTR) promoter
   3690..4388    +  CDS            TagBFP: TagBFP is a basic (constitutively fluorescent) blue fluorescent protein published in 2008, derived from Entacmaea quadricolor. It is reported to be a very rapidly-maturing monomer with very low acid sensitivity.
   4461..5522    +  CDS            STING1 (fragment): STING_HUMAN - Also known as ERIS From Homo sapiens (Human).
   5525..5713    +  CDS            nef (fragment): NEF_HV1Z2 - Experimental evidence at protein level: Swiss-Prot protein existence level 1. Extracellular Nef protein targets CD4(+) T-lymphocytes for apoptosis by interacting with CXCR4 surface receptors. From Human immunodeficiency virus type 1 group M subtype D (isolate Z2/CDC-Z34) (HIV-1).
   5715..5746    +  LTR            3' LTR (ΔU3) (fragment): self-inactivating 3' long terminal repeat (LTR) from HIV-1
   5794..5974    +  LTR            5' LTR (truncated): truncated 5' long terminal repeat (LTR) from HIV-1
   6936..7034    -  CDS            TBC1D5 (fragment): TBCD5_HUMAN - Also known as KIAA0210. Experimental evidence at protein level: Swiss-Prot protein existence level 1. May act as a GTPase-activating protein (GAP) for Rab family protein(s). May act as a GAP for RAB7A. Can displace RAB7A and retromer CSC subcomplex from the endosomal membrane to the cytosol; at least retromer displacement seems to require its catalytic activity (PubMed:19531583, PubMed:20923837). Required for retrograde transport of cargo proteins from endosomes to the trans-Golgi network (TGN); the function seems to require its catalytic activity. Involved in regulation of autop
   7440..7719    +  CDS            TcR (fragment): tetracycline efflux protein; tet; confers resistance to tetracycline
   7720..7768    -  misc_feature   bom (fragment): basis of mobility region from pBR322
   7870..7905    -  CDS            rop (fragment): Rop protein, which maintains plasmids at low copy number; rop
   8000..8104    +  promoter       AmpR promoter: bla
   8105..8965    +  CDS            AmpR: β-lactamase; bla; confers resistance to ampicillin, carbenicillin, and related antibiotics
   9136..9724    +  rep_origin     ori: high-copy-number ColE1/pMB1/pBR322/pUC origin of replication
   9907..9963    +  CDS            lacI (fragment): lac repressor; lacI; The lac repressor binds to the lac operator to inhibit transcription in E. coli. This inhibition can be relieved by adding lactose or isopropyl-β-D-thiogalactopyranoside (IPTG).
   9970..10299   +  promoter       SV40 promoter: SV40 enhancer and early promoter
  10499..10618   +  CDS            gpt (fragment): XGPT_ECOLI - Also known as gpp, gxu. Experimental evidence at protein level: Swiss-Prot protein existence level 1. Purine salvage pathway enzyme that catalyzes the transfer of the ribosyl-5-phosphate group from 5-phospho-alpha-D-ribose 1- diphosphate (PRPP) to the N9 position of the 6-oxopurines guanine and xanthine to form the corresponding ribonucleotides GMP (guanosine 5'- monophosphate) and XMP (xanthosine 5'-monophosphate), with the release of PPi. To a lesser extent, also acts on hypoxanthine (PubMed:9100006, PubMed:3886014). Does not ribophosphorylate adenine (PubMed:3886014). From Esch
  10618..10953   +  CDS            gpt (fragment): XGPT_ECOLI - Also known as gpp, gxu. Experimental evidence at protein level: Swiss-Prot protein existence level 1. Purine salvage pathway enzyme that catalyzes the transfer of the ribosyl-5-phosphate group from 5-phospho-alpha-D-ribose 1- diphosphate (PRPP) to the N9 position of the 6-oxopurines guanine and xanthine to form the corresponding ribonucleotides GMP (guanosine 5'- monophosphate) and XMP (xanthosine 5'-monophosphate), with the release of PPi. To a lesser extent, also acts on hypoxanthine (PubMed:9100006, PubMed:3886014). Does not ribophosphorylate adenine (PubMed:3886014). From Esch
  11048..11353   +  CDS            frsA (fragment): FRSA_ECOLI - Also known as yafA. Experimental evidence at protein level: Swiss-Prot protein existence level 1. Catalyzes the hydrolysis of esters (PubMed:15808744). Displays esterase activity toward pNP-butyrate (PubMed:15808744). May stimulate mixed-acid fermentation by acting as a fermentation/respiration switch that down-regulates respiration and up- regulates fermentation rates (PubMed:15169777). From Escherichia coli (strain K12).
  11357..11421   +  intron         large T intron (fragment): SV40 (simian virus 40) large T antigen intron
