[The description below was written by a language model from this plasmid's Addgene catalogue record and pLannotate feature annotations shown in this document.]
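Description:
pTRIP-SFFV-mtagBFP-2A STING-354STOP is an HIV-1-derived lentiviral transfer vector built on the pTRIP backbone for expressing a C-terminally truncated human STING (STING1/TMEM173) together with a blue fluorescent marker in mammalian cells. In bacteria it is maintained through a high-copy ColE1/pUC-type origin and selected with ampicillin via the bla gene. The annotated backbone also carries remnants of older pBR322- and pSV2gpt-style vectors, including fragments of tetracycline resistance, rop and bom, and an SV40 early promoter upstream of E. coli gpt sequence with SV40 small t intron and polyadenylation elements. These lie outside the proviral region, and the record does not assign them a role.

The packaged portion contains a 5' LTR, the Ψ packaging signal with a short gag fragment, the Rev response element for Rev-dependent nuclear export of the genomic RNA, and the cPPT/CTS central flap that characterises TRIP vectors and promotes nuclear import of the reverse-transcribed genome. A ΔU3 3' LTR fragment indicates a self-inactivating design. No WPRE is annotated. Within this frame, the spleen focus-forming virus LTR promoter drives a single open reading frame encoding mTagBFP, followed by a 2A peptide named in the construct title but not separately annotated, and then STING. The 2A sequence lets the two proteins be produced separately from one transcript, so blue fluorescence reports transduced cells. The STING fragment spans about 354 codons, consistent with a stop codon that removes the residues beyond position 354, that is, the distal C-terminal tail. The associated work concerns the intrinsic antiproliferative activity of STING in T lymphocytes, where such a truncation would serve to map which regions of the protein are required for its functions.
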