Addgene plasmid #102589: pTRIP-SFFV-mtagBFP-2A STING-354STOP
Purpose: Lentivector to express STING delta 354 and mTagBFP
Depositing lab: Nicolas Manel. Depositing organization: Institut Curie. Publication: Intrinsic antiproliferative activity of the innate sensor STING in T lymphocytes. Cerboni S, Jeremiah N, Gentili M, Gehrmann U, Conrad C, Stolzenberg MC, Picard C, Neven B, Fischer A, Amigorena S, Rieux-Laucat F, Manel N. J Exp Med. 2017 Jun 5;214(6):1769-1785. doi: 10.1084/jem.20161674. Epub 2017 May 8. PubMed 28484079.
Backbone
  Vector backbone: pTRIP
  Vector type: Mammalian Expression, Lentiviral
Growth in bacteria
  Bacterial resistance: Ampicillin, 100 μg/mL
  Growth temperature: 30°C
  Growth strain: NEB Stable
  Copy number: High Copy
Gene/Insert
  Gene/Insert name: STING
  Species: H. sapiens (human)
  Mutation: delta 354
  Entrez Gene: STING1 (a.k.a. ERIS, MITA, MPYS, NET23, SAVI, STING, STING-beta, TMEM173, hMITA, hSTING)
  Promoter: SFFV
  Cloning method: Restriction Enzyme; 5′ cloning site unknown (unknown if destroyed); 3′ cloning site unknown (unknown if destroyed)
  Sequencing primers: 5′ SFFV-F
Terms and licenses: Academic/Nonprofit Terms; Industry Terms: Not Available to Industry
How to cite: pTRIP-SFFV-mtagBFP-2A STING-354STOP was a gift from Nicolas Manel (Addgene plasmid # 102589 ; http://n2t.net/addgene:102589 ; RRID:Addgene_102589)
